Addgene plasmid #43853: pFUS_A4A
Depositing lab: Takashi Yamamoto. Depositing organization: Hiroshima University. Publication: Efficient TALEN construction and evaluation methods for human cell and animal applications. Sakuma T, Hosoi S, Woltjen K, Suzuki KI, Kashiwagi K, Wada H, Ochiai H, Miyamoto T, Kawai N, Sasakura Y, Matsuura S, Okada Y, Kawahara A, Hayashi S, Yamamoto T. Genes Cells. 2013 Feb 6. doi: 10.1111/gtc.12037. PubMed 23388034.
Backbone
  Vector backbone: pCR8
  Backbone manufacturer: Invitrogen
  Backbone size w/o insert (bp): 2447
  Total vector size (bp): 2989
Growth in bacteria
  Bacterial resistance: Spectinomycin, 50 μg/mL
  Growth temperature: 37°C
  Growth strain: DH5alpha
  Copy number: High Copy
Gene/Insert
  Gene/Insert name: LacZ + BsaI restriction sites
  Cloning method: Unknown
  Sequencing primers: 5′ pCR8_F1 (ttgatgcctggcagttccct); 3′ pCR8_R1 (cgaaccgaacaggcttatgt)
Terms and licenses: Academic/Nonprofit Terms; Industry Terms: Not Available to Industry
Depositor comments: For more information on Yamamoto TALEN Add-On Plasmids please refer to: http://www.addgene.org/TALEN/Yamamotolab/
How to cite: pFUS_A4A was a gift from Takashi Yamamoto (Addgene plasmid # 43853 ; http://n2t.net/addgene:43853 ; RRID:Addgene_43853)
