[The description below was written by a language model from this plasmid's Addgene catalogue record and pLannotate feature annotations shown in this document.]
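Description:
pFUS_A4A is a small (about 3 kb) bacterial cloning plasmid built on the Invitrogen pCR8 backbone and deposited as part of an add-on set for TALEN construction. It serves as an intermediate array-assembly vector rather than an expression construct: the recorded insert is a LacZ cassette together with BsaI restriction sites. This arrangement is typical of Golden Gate cloning, in which the type IIS enzyme BsaI cuts outside its recognition site to release the stuffer and leave defined overhangs for ordered ligation of TALE repeat modules. The record does not state how many repeat modules this vector accepts, nor its position in a multi-step assembly scheme.

The plasmid is maintained in E. coli at high copy through a ColE1/pUC-type origin and is selected with spectinomycin via the aadA aminoglycoside adenylyltransferase gene (SmR). This gene sits downstream of short remnants of an integron Pc promoter and a gentamicin acetyltransferase gene, which are carried over from the backbone. The rrnB T1 and T2 terminators lie just upstream of the cloning region and help insulate it from read-through transcription.

The insert region is a pBluescript-like lacZα unit on the reverse strand. It comprises a CAP binding site, lac promoter and lac operator driving lacZα fragments, with T3 and T7 promoters and a partial multiple cloning site embedded within it. Because this cassette encodes the β-galactosidase α-peptide, its replacement by an assembled repeat array should allow blue/white screening for correct clones. Assembled arrays would then presumably be transferred into a final TALEN backbone for the human cell and animal applications addressed in the associated publication.
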