Features (pLannotate 1.2.2; 16 found; start..end, strand, type, name):
    139..162     +  promoter       Pc promoter (fragment): intI1 (promoter lies within the coding sequence); class 1 integron promoter
    338..394     +  CDS            GmR (fragment): gentamycin acetyltransferase; aacC1; confers resistance to gentamycin
    401..1192    +  CDS            SmR: aminoglycoside adenylyltransferase (Murphy, 1985); aadA; confers resistance to spectinomycin and streptomycin
   1285..1873    +  rep_origin     ori: high-copy-number ColE1/pMB1/pBR322/pUC origin of replication
   2056..2148    +  CDS            lacI (fragment): lac repressor; lacI; The lac repressor binds to the lac operator to inhibit transcription in E. coli. This inhibition can be relieved by adding lactose or isopropyl-β-D-thiogalactopyranoside (IPTG).
   2203..2230    -  terminator     rrnB T2 terminator: transcription terminator T2 from the E. coli rrnB gene
   2362..2405    +  terminator     rrnB T1 terminator: Escherichia coli rrnB; transcription terminator T1 from the E. coli rrnB gene
   2452..2488    -  CDS            lacZα (fragment): LacZα fragment of β-galactosidase; lacZ fragment
   2544..2562    -  rep_origin     f1 ori (fragment): f1 bacteriophage origin of replication; arrow indicates direction of (+) strand synthesis
   2567..2722    -  CDS            lacZα (fragment): LacZα fragment of β-galactosidase; lacZ fragment
   2730..2748    +  promoter       T7 promoter: promoter for bacteriophage T7 RNA polymerase
   2757..2780    -  misc_feature   MCS (fragment): pBluescript multiple cloning site
   2796..2814    -  promoter       T3 promoter: promoter for bacteriophage T3 RNA polymerase
   2859..2875    -  protein_bind   lac operator: The lac repressor binds to the lac operator to inhibit transcription in E. coli. This inhibition can be relieved by adding lactose or isopropyl-β-D-thiogalactopyranoside (IPTG). lac repressor encoded by lacI
   2883..2913    -  promoter       lac promoter: promoter for the E. coli lac operon
   2928..2949    -  protein_bind   CAP binding site: CAP binding activates transcription in the presence of cAMP. E. coli catabolite activator protein
>Addgene plasmid #43853 | pFUS_A4A | depositor full sequence | sequence record 59184 | pFUS_A4A sequence 2989 bps
ACGGTGCAGCGGCTGTTGCCGGTGCTGTGCCAGGCGAGACGTCTAGACCAGCCAGGACAGAAATGCCTCG
ACTTCGCTGCTACCCAAGGTTGCCGGGTGACGCACACCGTGGAAACGGATGAAGGCACGAACCCAGTGGA
CATAAGCCTGTTCGGTTCGTAAGCTGTAATGCAAGTAGCGTATGCGCTCACGCAACTGGTCCAGAACCTT
GACCGAACGCAGCGGTGGTAACGGCGCAGTGGCGGTTTTCATGGCTTGTTATGACTGTTTTTTTGGGGTA
CAGTCTATGCCTCGGGCATCCAAGCAGCAAGCGCGTTACGCCGTGGGTCGATGTTTGATGTTATGGAGCA
GCAACGATGTTACGCAGCAGGGCAGTCGCCCTAAAACAAAGTTAAACATTATGAGGGAAGCGGTGATCGC
CGAAGTATCGACTCAACTATCAGAGGTAGTTGGCGTCATCGAGCGCCATCTCGAACCGACGTTGCTGGCC
GTACATTTGTACGGCTCCGCAGTGGATGGCGGCCTGAAGCCACACAGTGATATTGATTTGCTGGTTACGG
TGACCGTAAGGCTTGATGAAACAACGCGGCGAGCTTTGATCAACGACCTTTTGGAAACTTCGGCTTCCCC
TGGAGAGAGCGAGATTCTCCGCGCTGTAGAAGTCACCATTGTTGTGCACGACGACATCATTCCGTGGCGT
TATCCAGCTAAGCGCGAACTGCAATTTGGAGAATGGCAGCGCAATGACATTCTTGCAGGTATCTTCGAGC
CAGCCACGATCGACATTGATCTGGCTATCTTGCTGACAAAAGCAAGAGAACATAGCGTTGCCTTGGTAGG
TCCAGCGGCGGAGGAACTCTTTGATCCGGTTCCTGAACAGGATCTATTTGAGGCGCTAAATGAAACCTTA
ACGCTATGGAACTCGCCGCCCGACTGGGCTGGCGATGAGCGAAATGTAGTGCTTACGTTGTCCCGCATTT
GGTACAGCGCAGTAACCGGCAAAATCGCGCCGAAGGATGTCGCTGCCGACTGGGCAATGGAGCGCCTGCC
GGCCCAGTATCAGCCCGTCATACTTGAAGCTAGACAGGCTTATCTTGGACAAGAAGAAGATCGCTTGGCC
TCGCGCGCAGATCAGTTGGAAGAATTTGTCCACTACGTGAAAGGCGAGATCACCAAGGTAGTCGGCAAAT
AACCCTCGAGCCACCCATGACCAAAATCCCTTAACGTGAGTTACGCGTCGTTCCACTGAGCGTCAGACCC
CGTAGAAAAGATCAAAGGATCTTCTTGAGATCCTTTTTTTCTGCGCGTAATCTGCTGCTTGCAAACAAAA
AAACCACCGCTACCAGCGGTGGTTTGTTTGCCGGATCAAGAGCTACCAACTCTTTTTCCGAAGGTAACTG
GCTTCAGCAGAGCGCAGATACCAAATACTGTCCTTCTAGTGTAGCCGTAGTTAGGCCACCACTTCAAGAA
CTCTGTAGCACCGCCTACATACCTCGCTCTGCTAATCCTGTTACCAGTGGCTGCTGCCAGTGGCGATAAG
TCGTGTCTTACCGGGTTGGACTCAAGACGATAGTTACCGGATAAGGCGCAGCGGTCGGGCTGAACGGGGG
GTTCGTGCACACAGCCCAGCTTGGAGCGAACGACCTACACCGAACTGAGATACCTACAGCGTGAGCATTG
AGAAAGCGCCACGCTTCCCGAAGGGAGAAAGGCGGACAGGTATCCGGTAAGCGGCAGGGTCGGAACAGGA
GAGCGCACGAGGGAGCTTCCAGGGGGAAACGCCTGGTATCTTTATAGTCCTGTCGGGTTTCGCCACCTCT
GACTTGAGCGTCGATTTTTGTGATGCTCGTCAGGGGGGCGGAGCCTATGGAAAAACGCCAGCAACGCGGC
CTTTTTACGGTTCCTGGCCTTTTGCTGGCCTTTTGCTCACATGTTCTTTCCTGCGTTATCCCCTGATTCT
GTGGATAACCGTATTACCGCCTTTGAGTGAGCTGATACCGCTCGCCGCAGCCGAACGACCGAGCGCAGCG
AGTCAGTGAGCGAGGAAGCGGAAGAGCGCCCAATACGCAAACCGCCTCTCCCCGCGCGTTGGCCGATTCA
TTAATGCAGCTGGCACGACAGGTTTCCCGACTGGAAAGCGGGCAGTGAGCGCAACGCAATTAATACGCGT
ACCGCTAGCCAGGAAGAGTTTGTAGAAACGCAAAAAGGCCATCCGTCAGGATGGCCTTCTGCTTAGTTTG
ATGCCTGGCAGTTTATGGCGGGCGTCCTGCCCGCCACCCTCCGGGCCGTTGCTTCACAACGTTCAAATCC
GCTCCCGGCGGATTTGTCCTACTCAGGAGAGCGTTCACCGACAAACAACAGATAAAACGAAAGGCCCAGT
CTTCCGACTGAGCCTTTCGTTTTATTTGATGCCTGGCAGTTCCCTACTCTCGCGTTAACGCTAGCATGGA
TGTTTTCCCAGTCACGACGTTGTAAAACGACGGCCAGTCTTAAGCGTCTCCCCCTGAACCTGACCCCGGA
CCAAGTGGTGGCTATCGAGACCGGCGCCGCTACAGGGCGCGTCCCATTCGCCATTCAGGCTGCGCAACTG
TTGGGAAGGGCGATCGGTGCGGGCCTCTTCGCTATTACGCCAGCTGGCGAAAGGGGGATGTGCTGCAAGG
CGATTAAGTTGGGTAACGCCAGGGTTTTCCCAGTCACGACGTTGTAAAACGACGGCCAGTGAGCGCGCGT
AATACGACTCACTATAGGGCGAATTGGGTACCGGGCCCCCCCTCGAGGTCCTCCAGCTTTTGTTCCCTTT
AGTGAGGGTTAATTGCGCGCTTGGCGTAATCATGGTCATAGCTGTTTCCTGTGTGAAATTGTTATCCGCT
CACAATTCCACACAACATACGAGCCGGAAGCATAAAGTGTAAAGCCTGGGGTGCCTAATGAGTGAGCTAA
CTCACATTAATTGCGTTGCGCTCACTGCCCGCTTTCCACCGGTGGTCTC
