>Addgene plasmid #43853 | pFUS_A4A | addgene partial sequence | sequence record 86289 | pCR8_F1 5'-ttgatgcctggcagttccct-3'
CCAGTCACGACGTTGTAAAACGACGGCCAGTCTTAAGCGTCTCCCCCTGAACCTGACCCCGGACCAAGTG
GTGGCTATCGAGACCGGCGCCGCTACAGGGCGCGTCCCATTCGCCATTCAGGCTGCGCAACTGTTGGGAA
GGGCGATCGGTGCGGGCCTCTTCGCTATTACGCCAGCTGGCGAAAGGGGGATGTGCTGCAAGGCGATTAA
GTTGGGTAACGCCAGGGTTTTCCCAGTCACGACGTTGTAAAACGACGGCCAGTGAGCGCGCGTAATACGA
CTCACTATAGGGCGAATTGGGTACCGGGCCCCCCCTCGAGGTCCTCCAGCTTTTGTTCCCTTTAGTGAGG
GTTAATTGCGCGCTTGGCGTAATCATGGTCATAGCTGTTTCCTGTGTGAAATTGTTATCCGCTCACAATT
CCACACAACATACGAGCCGGAAGCATAAAGTGTAAAGCCTGGGGTGCCTAATGAGTGAGCTAACTCACAT
TAATTGCGTTGCGCTCACTGCCCGCTTTCCACCGGTGGTCTCACGGTGCAGCGGCTGTTGCCGGTGCTGT
GCCAGGCGAGACGTCTAGACCAGCCAGGACAGAAATGCCTCGACTTCGCTGCTACCCAAGGTTGCCGGGT
GACGCACACCGTGGAAACGGATGAAGGCACGAACCCAGTGGACATAAGCCTGTTCGGTTCGTAAGCTGTA
ATGCAAGTAGCGTATGCGCTCACGCAACTGGTCCAGAACCTTGACCGAACGCAGCGGTGGTAACGGCGCA
GTGGCGGTTTTCATGGCTTGTTATGACTGTTTTTTTGGGGTACAGTCTATGCCTCGGGCATCCAAGCAGC
AAGCGCGTTACGCCGTGGGTCGATGTTTGATGTTATGGAGCA
